Addgene plasmid #131968: pDONR221_SLC25A23
Purpose: Gateway entry clone with codon-optimized ORF sequence for subcloning into custom expression vectors
Depositing lab: RESOLUTE Consortium & Giulio Superti-Furga. Depositing organization: CeMM Research Center for Molecular Medicine. Publication: The RESOLUTE consortium: unlocking SLC transporters for drug discovery. Superti-Furga G, Lackner D, Wiedmer T, Ingles-Prieto A, Barbosa B, Girardi E, Goldmann U, Gurtl B, Klavins K, Klimek C, Lindinger S, Lineiro-Retes E, Muller AC, Onstein S, Redinger G, Reil D, Sedlyarov V, Wolf G, Crawford M, Everley R, ... Steppan CM. Nat Rev Drug Discov. 2020 Jul;19(7):429-430. doi: 10.1038/d41573-020-00056-6. PubMed 32265506.
Backbone
  Vector backbone: pDONR221
  Backbone manufacturer: Thermo Fisher Scientific
  Backbone size w/o insert (bp): 2550
  Vector type: Mammalian Expression
Growth in bacteria
  Bacterial resistance: Kanamycin, 50 μg/mL
  Growth temperature: 37°C
  Growth strain: Stbl3
  Copy number: High Copy
Gene/Insert
  Gene/Insert name: SLC25A23 (alt name: FLJ30339, MGC2615, APC2)
  Species: H. sapiens (human)
  Insert size (bp): 1404
  Entrez Gene: SLC25A23 (a.k.a. APC2, MCSC2, SCaMC-3)
  Cloning method: Gateway Cloning
  Sequencing primers: 5′ M13-fwd; 3′ M13-rev
Terms and licenses: Academic/Nonprofit Terms; Industry Terms
Depositor comments: For more information on the full Resolute plasmid collection, please see www.addgene.org/depositor-collections/re-solute/. Please provide your feedback on this plasmid to the RESOLUTE consortium by filling out their RESOLUTE repository feedback form: https://forms.office.com/Pages/ResponsePage.aspx?id=0e05yklzmkS7rjFGQL4N7z4feCLQvEJAmVcOCM_u885UN1JJRko0Ukg4TVQwNTZLOUxPQVJWT1NHUCQlQCN0PWcu
How to cite: pDONR221_SLC25A23 was a gift from RESOLUTE Consortium & Giulio Superti-Furga (Addgene plasmid # 131968 ; http://n2t.net/addgene:131968 ; RRID:Addgene_131968)
