[The description below was written by a language model from this plasmid's Addgene catalogue record and pLannotate feature annotations shown in this document.]
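Description:
pDONR221_SLC25A23 is a Gateway entry clone built on the pDONR221 backbone, carrying a codon-optimized open reading frame for human SLC25A23 (also known as APC2, MCSC2 or SCaMC-3). The sequenced plasmid is about 3.95 kb, comprising a backbone of roughly 2.55 kb and a 1,404 bp insert. It is propagated in E. coli from a high-copy ColE1/pUC-type origin and selected with kanamycin through an aph(3')-Ia aminoglycoside phosphotransferase gene. Although the catalogue lists the vector type as mammalian expression, the annotated features show no eukaryotic promoter or polyadenylation signal. The plasmid therefore serves as a shuttle for the ORF rather than as an expression vector in its own right.

The SLC25A23 coding sequence sits between attL1 and attL2, the recombination sites used in the Gateway LR reaction. This arrangement lets the ORF be transferred directionally into any attR-containing destination vector, which then supplies the promoter, tags or viral elements needed. Upstream of attL1 lie the rrnB T1 and T2 transcription terminators, which shield the insert from read-through transcription in bacteria. Short lacI and lacZα fragments nearby are backbone remnants. A T7 promoter lies just beyond attL2, oriented toward the insert on the opposite strand, and M13 forward and reverse primer sites are used for sequence verification.

The encoded protein is a calcium-dependent carrier of the mitochondrial inner membrane. It is thought to exchange Mg-ATP for phosphate and to influence mitochondrial calcium uptake. The clone belongs to a consortium-wide collection of solute carrier ORFs intended for subcloning into custom expression vectors for transporter research.
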