Features (pLannotate 1.2.2; 10 found; start..end, strand, type, name):
    121..213     +  CDS            lacI (fragment): lac repressor; lacI; The lac repressor binds to the lac operator to inhibit transcription in E. coli. This inhibition can be relieved by adding lactose or isopropyl-β-D-thiogalactopyranoside (IPTG).
    268..295     -  terminator     rrnB T2 terminator: transcription terminator T2 from the E. coli rrnB gene
    427..470     +  terminator     rrnB T1 terminator: Escherichia coli rrnB; transcription terminator T1 from the E. coli rrnB gene
    517..553     -  CDS            lacZα (fragment): LacZα fragment of β-galactosidase; lacZ fragment
    569..668     +  protein_bind   attL1: mutant version of attL; recombination site for the Gateway® LR reaction LR Clonase™
    674..2077    +  CDS            SLC25A23: SCMC3_HUMAN - Also known as APC2, MCSC2, SCAMC3. Experimental evidence at protein level: Swiss-Prot protein existence level 1. Calcium-dependent mitochondrial solute carrier. Mitochondrial solute carriers shuttle metabolites, nucleotides, and cofactors through the mitochondrial inner membrane (PubMed:15123600). May act as a ATP- Mg/Pi exchanger that mediates the transport of Mg-ATP in exchange for phosphate, catalyzing the net uptake or efflux of adenine nucleotides into or from the mitochondria (PubMed:15123600). Acts as a regulator of mitochondrial calcium uptake via interaction with MCU and
   2079..2178    -  protein_bind   attL2: mutant version of attL; recombination site for the Gateway® LR reaction LR Clonase™
   2196..2214    -  promoter       T7 promoter: promoter for bacteriophage T7 RNA polymerase
   2348..3157    +  CDS            KanR: aminoglycoside phosphotransferase; aph(3')-Ia; confers resistance to kanamycin in bacteria or G418 (Geneticin®) in eukaryotes
   3304..3892    +  rep_origin     ori: high-copy-number ColE1/pMB1/pBR322/pUC origin of replication
>Addgene plasmid #131968 | pDONR221_SLC25A23 | addgene full sequence | sequence record 260121 | Addgene NGS Result
CTTTCCTGCGTTATCCCCTGATTCTGTGGATAACCGTATTACCGCCTTTGAGTGAGCTGATACCGCTCGC
CGCAGCCGAACGACCGAGCGCAGCGAGTCAGTGAGCGAGGAAGCGGAAGAGCGCCCAATACGCAAACCGC
CTCTCCCCGCGCGTTGGCCGATTCATTAATGCAGCTGGCACGACAGGTTTCCCGACTGGAAAGCGGGCAG
TGAGCGCAACGCAATTAATACGCGTACCGCTAGCCAGGAAGAGTTTGTAGAAACGCAAAAAGGCCATCCG
TCAGGATGGCCTTCTGCTTAGTTTGATGCCTGGCAGTTTATGGCGGGCGTCCTGCCCGCCACCCTCCGGG
CCGTTGCTTCACAACGTTCAAATCCGCTCCCGGCGGATTTGTCCTACTCAGGAGAGCGTTCACCGACAAA
CAACAGATAAAACGAAAGGCCCAGTCTTCCGACTGAGCCTTTCGTTTTATTTGATGCCTGGCAGTTCCCT
ACTCTCGCGTTAACGCTAGCATGGATGTTTTCCCAGTCACGACGTTGTAAAACGACGGCCAGTCTTAAGC
TCGGGCCCCAAATAATGATTTTATTTTGACTGATAGTGACCTGTTCGTTGCAACACATTGATGAGCAATG
CTTTTTTATAATGCCAACTTTGTACAAAAAAGCAGGCTCCACCATGAGGGGATCTCCAGGCGATGCAGAG
CGGAGACAGCGGTGGGGCAGACTGTTCGAGGAGCTGGATAGCAACAAGGACGGAAGGGTGGATGTGCACG
AGCTGAGGCAGGGACTGGCAAGGCTGGGAGGAGGCAATCCAGATCCTGGAGCACAGCAGGGAATCAGCTC
CGAGGGCGACGCAGATCCTGACGGAGGACTGGACCTGGAGGAGTTCAGCAGGTACCTGCAGGAGAGGGAG
CAGCGCCTGCTGCTGATGTTTCACTCCCTGGACAGAAACCAGGATGGCCACATCGACGTGTCCGAGATCC
AGCAGTCTTTTAGGGCCCTGGGCATCTCCATCTCTCTGGAGCAGGCCGAGAAGATCCTGCACAGCATGGA
TAGAGACGGCACCATGACAATCGATTGGCAGGAGTGGAGGGACCACTTCCTGCTGCACTCCCTGGAGAAT
GTGGAGGATGTGCTGTATTTTTGGAAGCACTCTACCGTGCTGGATATCGGCGAGTGCCTGACAGTGCCTG
ACGAGTTCTCCAAGCAGGAGAAGCTGACCGGCATGTGGTGGAAGCAGCTGGTGGCAGGAGCAGTGGCAGG
AGCCGTGTCCAGAACCGGCACAGCCCCACTGGACAGGCTGAAGGTGTTTATGCAGGTGCACGCCTCTAAG
ACAAACCGCCTGAATATCCTGGGAGGACTGCGGTCTATGGTGCTGGAGGGAGGAATCCGGAGCCTGTGGA
GAGGCAACGGCATCAATGTGCTGAAGATCGCCCCAGAGAGCGCCATCAAGTTCATGGCCTACGAGCAGAT
CAAGAGGGCAATCCTGGGACAGCAGGAGACCCTGCACGTGCAGGAGCGGTTTGTGGCAGGATCCCTGGCA
GGAGCAACCGCACAGACAATCATCTACCCAATGGAGGTGCTGAAGACCCGGCTGACACTGAGGCGCACAG
GCCAGTATAAGGGCCTGCTGGATTGTGCAAGGAGAATCCTGGAGAGGGAGGGACCAAGGGCCTTCTACAG
GGGCTATCTGCCAAACGTGCTGGGCATCATCCCCTACGCCGGCATCGACCTGGCCGTGTATGAGACCCTG
AAGAATTGGTGGCTGCAGCAGTACTCTCACGATAGCGCCGACCCTGGAATCCTGGTGCTGCTGGCATGCG
GAACCATCTCTAGCACATGTGGCCAGATCGCCTCTTATCCCCTGGCCCTGGTGAGGACACGCATGCAGGC
ACAGGCAAGCATCGAGGGAGGACCTCAGCTGTCCATGCTGGGCCTGCTGAGACACATCCTGTCCCAGGAG
GGCATGAGAGGCCTGTATAGGGGCATCGCCCCTAACTTTATGAAAGTGATCCCAGCCGTGAGCATCTCCT
ACGTGGTGTATGAGAATATGAAGCAGGCCCTGGGCGTGACCAGCAGGGACCCAGCTTTCTTGTACAAAGT
TGGCATTATAAGAAAGCATTGCTTATCAATTTGTTGCAACGAACAGGTCACTATCAGTCAAAATAAAATC
ATTATTTGCCATCCAGCTGATATCCCCTATAGTGAGTCGTATTACATGGTCATAGCTGTTTCCTGGCAGC
TCTGGCCCGTGTCTCAAAATCTCTGATGTTACATTGCACAAGATAAAAATATATCATCATGAACAATAAA
ACTGTCTGCTTACATAAACAGTAATACAAGGGGTGTTATGAGCCATATTCAACGGGAAACGTCGAGGCCG
CGATTAAATTCCAACATGGATGCTGATTTATATGGGTATAAATGGGCTCGCGATAATGTCGGGCAATCAG
GTGCGACAATCTATCGCTTGTATGGGAAGCCCGATGCGCCAGAGTTGTTTCTGAAACATGGCAAAGGTAG
CGTTGCCAATGATGTTACAGATGAGATGGTCAGACTAAACTGGCTGACGGAATTTATGCCTCTTCCGACC
ATCAAGCATTTTATCCGTACTCCTGATGATGCATGGTTACTCACCACTGCGATCCCCGGAAAAACAGCAT
TCCAGGTATTAGAAGAATATCCTGATTCAGGTGAAAATATTGTTGATGCGCTGGCAGTGTTCCTGCGCCG
GTTGCATTCGATTCCTGTTTGTAATTGTCCTTTTAACAGCGATCGCGTATTTCGTCTCGCTCAGGCGCAA
TCACGAATGAATAACGGTTTGGTTGATGCGAGTGATTTTGATGACGAGCGTAATGGCTGGCCTGTTGAAC
AAGTCTGGAAAGAAATGCATAAACTTTTGCCATTCTCACCGGATTCAGTCGTCACTCATGGTGATTTCTC
ACTTGATAACCTTATTTTTGACGAGGGGAAATTAATAGGTTGTATTGATGTTGGACGAGTCGGAATCGCA
GACCGATACCAGGATCTTGCCATCCTATGGAACTGCCTCGGTGAGTTTTCTCCTTCATTACAGAAACGGC
TTTTTCAAAAATATGGTATTGATAATCCTGATATGAATAAATTGCAGTTTCATTTGATGCTCGATGAGTT
TTTCTAATCAGAATTGGTTAATTGGTTGTAACACTGGCAGAGCATTACGCTGACTTGACGGGACGGCGCA
AGCTCATGACCAAAATCCCTTAACGTGAGTTACGCGTCGTTCCACTGAGCGTCAGACCCCGTAGAAAAGA
TCAAAGGATCTTCTTGAGATCCTTTTTTTCTGCGCGTAATCTGCTGCTTGCAAACAAAAAAACCACCGCT
ACCAGCGGTGGTTTGTTTGCCGGATCAAGAGCTACCAACTCTTTTTCCGAAGGTAACTGGCTTCAGCAGA
GCGCAGATACCAAATACTGTTCTTCTAGTGTAGCCGTAGTTAGGCCACCACTTCAAGAACTCTGTAGCAC
CGCCTACATACCTCGCTCTGCTAATCCTGTTACCAGTGGCTGCTGCCAGTGGCGATAAGTCGTGTCTTAC
CGGGTTGGACTCAAGACGATAGTTACCGGATAAGGCGCAGCGGTCGGGCTGAACGGGGGGTTCGTGCACA
CAGCCCAGCTTGGAGCGAACGACCTACACCGAACTGAGATACCTACAGCGTGAGCTATGAGAAAGCGCCA
CGCTTCCCGAAGGGAGAAAGGCGGACAGGTATCCGGTAAGCGGCAGGGTCGGAACAGGAGAGCGCACGAG
GGAGCTTCCAGGGGGAAACGCCTGGTATCTTTATAGTCCTGTCGGGTTTCGCCACCTCTGACTTGAGCGT
CGATTTTTGTGATGCTCGTCAGGGGGGCGGAGCCTATGGAAAAACGCCAGCAACGCGGCCTTTTTACGGT
TCCTGGCCTTTTGCTGGCCTTTTGCTCACATGTT
