>Addgene plasmid #131968 | pDONR221_SLC25A23 | depositor partial sequence | sequence record 253336 | Codon-optimized ORF of SLC25A23
ATGAGGGGATCTCCAGGCGATGCAGAGCGGAGACAGCGGTGGGGCAGACTGTTCGAGGAGCTGGATAGCA
ACAAGGACGGAAGGGTGGATGTGCACGAGCTGAGGCAGGGACTGGCAAGGCTGGGAGGAGGCAATCCAGA
TCCTGGAGCACAGCAGGGAATCAGCTCCGAGGGCGACGCAGATCCTGACGGAGGACTGGACCTGGAGGAG
TTCAGCAGGTACCTGCAGGAGAGGGAGCAGCGCCTGCTGCTGATGTTTCACTCCCTGGACAGAAACCAGG
ATGGCCACATCGACGTGTCCGAGATCCAGCAGTCTTTTAGGGCCCTGGGCATCTCCATCTCTCTGGAGCA
GGCCGAGAAGATCCTGCACAGCATGGATAGAGACGGCACCATGACAATCGATTGGCAGGAGTGGAGGGAC
CACTTCCTGCTGCACTCCCTGGAGAATGTGGAGGATGTGCTGTATTTTTGGAAGCACTCTACCGTGCTGG
ATATCGGCGAGTGCCTGACAGTGCCTGACGAGTTCTCCAAGCAGGAGAAGCTGACCGGCATGTGGTGGAA
GCAGCTGGTGGCAGGAGCAGTGGCAGGAGCCGTGTCCAGAACCGGCACAGCCCCACTGGACAGGCTGAAG
GTGTTTATGCAGGTGCACGCCTCTAAGACAAACCGCCTGAATATCCTGGGAGGACTGCGGTCTATGGTGC
TGGAGGGAGGAATCCGGAGCCTGTGGAGAGGCAACGGCATCAATGTGCTGAAGATCGCCCCAGAGAGCGC
CATCAAGTTCATGGCCTACGAGCAGATCAAGAGGGCAATCCTGGGACAGCAGGAGACCCTGCACGTGCAG
GAGCGGTTTGTGGCAGGATCCCTGGCAGGAGCAACCGCACAGACAATCATCTACCCAATGGAGGTGCTGA
AGACCCGGCTGACACTGAGGCGCACAGGCCAGTATAAGGGCCTGCTGGATTGTGCAAGGAGAATCCTGGA
GAGGGAGGGACCAAGGGCCTTCTACAGGGGCTATCTGCCAAACGTGCTGGGCATCATCCCCTACGCCGGC
ATCGACCTGGCCGTGTATGAGACCCTGAAGAATTGGTGGCTGCAGCAGTACTCTCACGATAGCGCCGACC
CTGGAATCCTGGTGCTGCTGGCATGCGGAACCATCTCTAGCACATGTGGCCAGATCGCCTCTTATCCCCT
GGCCCTGGTGAGGACACGCATGCAGGCACAGGCAAGCATCGAGGGAGGACCTCAGCTGTCCATGCTGGGC
CTGCTGAGACACATCCTGTCCCAGGAGGGCATGAGAGGCCTGTATAGGGGCATCGCCCCTAACTTTATGA
AAGTGATCCCAGCCGTGAGCATCTCCTACGTGGTGTATGAGAATATGAAGCAGGCCCTGGGCGTGACCAG
CAGG
